Addgene plasmid #92390: pCMV-TM-CaM-NES-TEV-N-AsLOV2-TEVseq-tTA
Purpose: expresses Cal-light TM-CaM-NES-TEV-N-AsLOV2-TEVseq-tTA component in mammalian cells
Depositing lab: Hyungbae Kwon. Publication: A calcium- and light-gated switch to induce gene expression in activated neurons. Lee D, Hyun JH, Jung K, Hannan P, Kwon HB. Nat Biotechnol. 2017 Jun 26. doi: 10.1038/nbt.3902. PubMed 28650460.
Backbone
  Vector backbone: pSyc 171 P2A vector
  Total vector size (bp): 6679
  Vector type: Mammalian Expression
Growth in bacteria
  Bacterial resistance: Ampicillin, 100 μg/mL
  Growth temperature: 37°C
  Growth strain: DH5alpha
  Copy number: High Copy
Gene/Insert
  Gene/Insert name: TM-CaM-NES-TEV-N-AsLOV2-TEVseq-tTA
  Species: Synthetic
  Insert size (bp): 2628
  Promoter: CMV
  Cloning method: Restriction Enzyme; 5′ cloning site HindIII (unknown if destroyed); 3′ cloning site NheI (unknown if destroyed)
  Sequencing primers: 5′ CMVf
Terms and licenses: Academic/Nonprofit Terms; Industry Terms: Not Available to Industry
How to cite: pCMV-TM-CaM-NES-TEV-N-AsLOV2-TEVseq-tTA was a gift from Hyungbae Kwon (Addgene plasmid # 92390 ; http://n2t.net/addgene:92390 ; RRID:Addgene_92390)
