[The description below was written by a language model from this plasmid's Addgene catalogue record and pLannotate feature annotations shown in this document.]
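Description:
pCMV-TM-CaM-NES-TEV-N-AsLOV2-TEVseq-tTA is a mammalian expression plasmid of about 6.7 kb, built on the pSyc 171 P2A vector backbone, that encodes one component of the Cal-Light calcium- and light-gated gene expression system. It is propagated in E. coli at high copy from a ColE1/pUC-type origin under ampicillin selection (AmpR with its own promoter). The backbone also carries an f1 origin, lac regulatory and lacZα remnants, and SP6, T7 and T3 phage promoters flanking the insert. No mammalian selection marker is annotated.

The roughly 2.6 kb synthetic insert is driven by a CMV promoter, which the annotation matches to the simian CMV IE94 enhancer/promoter. An SV40 poly(A) signal lies downstream, although it is annotated on the opposite strand. The insert encodes a single fusion protein. An Igκ leader and a PDGFRβ transmembrane domain anchor it in the membrane. These are followed by calmodulin, a nuclear export signal (named in the construct but not annotated) and an N-terminal fragment of TEV protease. Next comes a LOV-domain segment that the annotation software labels miniSOG, a related LOV-derived protein, but which the construct name identifies as AsLOV2. Last are a TEV cleavage sequence and the tTA transactivator, made up of TetR and the VP16 activation domain.

By design, calcium binding to calmodulin is expected to recruit a partner protein carrying the complementary TEV fragment, supplied from a separate construct not described in this record, to reconstitute protease activity. Blue light acting on AsLOV2 exposes the otherwise caged cleavage site. Only when both signals coincide is tTA released from the membrane to activate a tetO-controlled reporter or effector. The system is used to label or manipulate neurons that are active during a light-defined time window.
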