Features (pLannotate 1.2.2; 21 found; start..end, strand, type, name):
   1005..1023    +  promoter       SP6 promoter: promoter for bacteriophage SP6 RNA polymerase
   1042..1104    +  sig_peptide    Igκ leader: leader sequence from mouse immunoglobulin κ light chain
   1138..1284    +  CDS            PDGFRβ TM domain: transmembrane domain from platelet derived growth factor receptor beta
   1312..1752    +  CDS            calmodulin: calcium-binding protein
   1822..2208    +  CDS            POLG_TEV (fragment): Experimental evidence at protein level: Swiss-Prot protein existence level 1. [Nuclear inclusion protein A]: has RNA-binding and proteolytic activities. From Tobacco etch virus (TEV).
   2257..2574    +  CDS            miniSOG: miniSOG is a basic (constitutively fluorescent) cyan fluorescent protein published in 2011, derived from Arabidopsis thaliana. It requires the cofactor flavin for fluorescence.
   2665..3281    +  CDS            TetR (fragment): tetracycline repressor TetR; tetR from transposon Tn10; TetR binds to the tetracycline operator tetO to inhibit transcription. This inhibition can be relieved by adding tetracycline or doxycycline.
   3433..3666    +  CDS            VP16 AD: transcriptional activation domain of herpes simplex virus protein VP16 (Triezenberg et al., 1988; Cousens et al., 1989); UL48
   3679..3697    -  promoter       T7 promoter: promoter for bacteriophage T7 RNA polymerase
   3702..3836    -  polyA_signal   SV40 poly(A) signal: SV40 polyadenylation signal
   3949..3967    -  promoter       T3 promoter: promoter for bacteriophage T3 RNA polymerase
   4012..4028    -  protein_bind   lac operator: The lac repressor binds to the lac operator to inhibit transcription in E. coli. This inhibition can be relieved by adding lactose or isopropyl-β-D-thiogalactopyranoside (IPTG). lac repressor encoded by lacI
   4036..4066    -  promoter       lac promoter: promoter for the E. coli lac operon
   4081..4102    -  protein_bind   CAP binding site: CAP binding activates transcription in the presence of cAMP. E. coli catabolite activator protein
   4115..4207    -  CDS            lacI (fragment): lac repressor; lacI; The lac repressor binds to the lac operator to inhibit transcription in E. coli. This inhibition can be relieved by adding lactose or isopropyl-β-D-thiogalactopyranoside (IPTG).
   4389..4977    -  rep_origin     ori: high-copy-number ColE1/pMB1/pBR322/pUC origin of replication
   5148..6008    -  CDS            AmpR: β-lactamase; bla; confers resistance to ampicillin, carbenicillin, and related antibiotics
   6009..6113    -  promoter       AmpR promoter: bla
   6166..6594    -  rep_origin     f1 ori (sequence partly withheld): f1 bacteriophage origin of replication; arrow indicates direction of (+) strand synthesis
   6599..6665    -  CDS            lacZα (fragment): LacZα fragment of β-galactosidase; lacZ fragment
   6672..969     +  promoter       CMV IE94 promoter (across the origin): enhancer/promoter region of simian cytomegalovirus major immediate early transcription unit IE94
>Addgene plasmid #92390 | pCMV-TM-CaM-NES-TEV-N-AsLOV2-TEVseq-tTA | addgene full sequence | sequence record 181393 | Addgene NGS Result
ATATGGCGTATATGGACTCATGCCAATTCAATATGGTGGATCTGGACCTGTGCCAATTCAATATGGCGTA
TATGGACTCGTGCCAATTCAATATGGTGGATCTGGACCCCAGCCAATTCAATATGGCGGACTTGGCACCA
TGCCAATTCAATATGGCGGACCTGGCACTGTGCCAACTGGGGAGGGGTCTACTTGGCACGGTGCCAAGTT
TGAGGAGGGGTCTTGGCCCTGTGCCAAGTCCGCCATATTGAATTGGCATGGTGCCAATAATGGCGGCCAT
ATTGGCTATATGCCAGGATCAATATATAGGCAATATCCAATATGGCCCTATGCCAATATGGCTATTGGCC
AGGTTCAATACTATGTATTGGCCCTATGCCATATAGTATTCCATATATGGGTTTTCCTATTGACGTAGAT
AGCCCCTCCCAATGGGCGGTCCCATATACCATATATGGGGCTTCCTAATACCGCCCATAGCCACTCCCCC
ATTGACGTCAATGGTCTCTATATATGGTCTTTCCTATTGACGTCATATGGGCGGTCCTATTGACGTATAT
GGCGCCTCCCCCATTGACGTCAATTACGGTAAATGGCCCGCCTGGCTCAATGCCCATTGACGTCAATAGG
ACCACCCACCATTGACGTCAATGGGATGGCTCATTGCCCATTCATATCCGTTCTCACGCCCCCTATTGAC
GTCAATGACGGTAAATGGCCCACTTGGCAGTACATCAATATCTATTAATAGTAACTTGGCAAGTACATTA
CTATTGGAAGTACGCCAGGGTACATTGGCAGTACTCCCATTGACGTCAATGGCGGTAAATGGCCCGCGAT
GGCTGCCAAGTACATCCCCATTGACGTCAATGGGGAGGGGCAATGACGCAAATGGGCGTTCCATTGACGT
AAATGGGCGGTAGGCGTGCCTAATGGGAGGTCTATATAAGCAATGCTCGTTTAGGGAACCGCCATTCTGC
CTGGGGACGTCGGAGCAAGCTTTCATTTAGGTGACACTATAGAATACAAGCTACTTGTTCTATGGAGACA
GACACACTCCTGCTATGGGTACTGCTGCTCTGGGTTCCAGGTTCCACTGGTGACGAACAAAAACTCATCT
CAGAAGAGGATCTGAATGCTGTGGGCCAGGACACGCAGGAGGTCATCGTGGTGCCACACTCCTTGCCCTT
TAAGGTGGTGGTGATCTCAGCCATCCTGGCCCTGGTGGTGCTCACCATCATCTCCCTTATCATCCTCATC
ATGCTTTGGCAGAAGAAGCCACGTGGTGGCTCTGGAGGTCTCGAGATGCCGGACCAACTGACTGAAGAGC
AGATCGCAGAATTTAAAGAGGCTTTCTCCCTATTTGACAAGGACGGGGATGGGACAATAACAACCAAGGA
GCTGGGGACGGTGATGCGGTCTCTGGGGCAGAACCCCACAGAAGCAGAGCTGCAAGACATGATCAATGAA
GTAGATGCCGACGGTGACGGCACAATCGACTTCCCTGAGTTCCTGACAATGATGGCAAGAAAAATGAAAT
ACAGGGACACGGAAGAAGAAATTAGAGAAGCGTTCGGTGTGTTTGATAAGGATGGCAATGGCTACATCAG
TGCAGCAGAGCTTCGCCACGTGATGACAAACCTTGGAGAGAAGTTAACAGATGAAGAGGTTGATGAAATG
ATCAGGGAAGCAGACATCGATGGGGATGGTCAGGTAAACTACGAAGAGTTTGTACAAATGATGACAGCGA
AGGCATGCGGTGGCGGTGGCTCTGGAGGTGGTGGGTCCGGAGGAGGCGGCCGCTCCGGTGGATCCATGCT
TCAACTTCCTCCTCTTGAACGTCTTACTCTCGAGATGGGCGAGAGCCTGTTCAAGGGACCTAGGGACTAC
AACCCTATCAGTAGCACAATTTGTCACCTGACCAACGAGAGTGATGGCCACACAACAAGCCTGTACGGCA
TCGGGTTCGGACCCTTTATCATCACCAACAAGCACCTGTTCAGGCGGAATAATGGCACTCTGCTGGTGCA
GAGCCTGCACGGGGTGTTCAAAGTGAAGAACACAACCACTCTGCAGCAGCACCTGATCGATGGGCGGGAT
ATGATCATCATTAGGATGCCCAAGGACTTCCCCCCTTTTCCTCAGAAACTGAAGTTCCGAGAGCCCCAGA
GAGAGGAGAGAATCTGTCTGGTGACCACAAACTTTCAGGAGCTCGGTAGTGGTAGTGGGGAGTTTCTGGC
AACCACACTGGAACGGATCGAGAAAAATTTCGTGATTACTGATCCGAGACTGCCTGACAACCCAATCATT
TTTGCGAGCGATTCCTTCCTGCAGCTGACAGAATATTCTCGGGAAGAGATCCTGGGGCGCAATTGCCGTT
TTCTGCAGGGACCCGAGACAGACCGTGCCACTGTTCGGAAAATCAGAGATGCTATTGACAACCAGACTGA
AGTGACCGTTCAGCTGATCAATTATACCAAGAGCGGCAAGAAGTTCTGGAACGTGTTCCACCTGCAGCCG
ATGCGCGATTATAAGGGCGACGTCCAGTACTTCATTGGCGTGCAGCTGGATGGCACCGAACGTCTTCATG
GCGCCGCTGAGCGTGAGGCGGTCTGCCTGATCAAAAAGACAGCCTTTCAGATTGAGAACCTGTACTTCCA
GGGCTCTAGATTAGATAAAAGTAAAGTGATTAACAGCGCATTAGAGCTGCTTAATGAGGTCGGAATCGAA
GGTTTAACAACCCGTAAACTCGCCCAGAAGCTAGGTGTAGAGCAGCCTACATTGTATTGGCATGTAAAAA
ATAAGCGGGCTTTGCTCGACGCCTTAGCCATTGAGATGTTAGATAGGCACCATACTCACTTTTGCCCTTT
AGAAGGGGAAAGCTGGCAAGATTTTTTACGTAATAACGCTAAAAGTTTTAGATGTGCTTTACTAAGTCAT
CGCGATGGAGCAAAAGTACATTTAGGTACACGGCCTACAGAAAAACAGTATGAAACTCTCGAAAATCAAT
TAGCCTTTTTATGCCAACAAGGTTTTTCACTAGAGAATGCATTATATGCACTCAGCGCTGTGGGGCATTT
TACTTTAGGTTGCGTATTGGAAGATCAAGAGCATCAAGTCGCTAAAGAAGAAAGGGAAACACCTACTACT
GATAGTATGCCGCCATTATTACGACAAGCTATCGAATTATTTGATCACCAAGGTGCAGAGCCAGCCTTCT
TATTCGGCCTTGAATTGATCATATGCGGATTAGAAAAACAACTTAAATGTGAAAGTGGGTCCGCGTACAG
CCGCGCGCGTACGAAAAACAATTACGGGTCTACCATCGAGGGCCTGCTCGATCTCCCGGACGACGACGCC
CCCGAAGAGGCGGGGCTGGCGGCTCCGCGCCTGTCCTTTCTCCCCGCGGGACACACGCGCAGACTGTCGA
CGGCCCCCCCGACCGATGTCAGCCTGGGGGACGAGCTCCACTTAGACGGCGAGGACGTGGCGATGGCGCA
TGCCGACGCGCTAGACGATTTCGATCTGGACATGTTGGGGGACGGGGATTCCCCGGGTCCGGGATTTACC
CCCCACGACTCCGCCCCCTACGGCGCTCTGGATATGGCCGACTTCGAGTTTGAGCAGATGTTTACCGATG
CCCTTGGAATTGACGAGTACGGTGGGTAGGCTAGCCTCCCTATAGTGAGTCGTATTACGTAGATCCAGAC
ATGATAAGATACATTGATGAGTTTGGACAAACCACAACTAGAATGCAGTGAAAAAAATGCTTTATTTGTG
AAATTTGTGATGCTATTGCTTTATTTGTAACCATTATAAGCTGCAATAAACAAGTTAACAACAACAATTG
CATTCATTTTATGTTTCAGGTTCAGGGGGAGGTGTGGGAGGTTTTTTAATTCGCGTCCGCGGCGCCAATG
CATTGGGCCCGGTACCCAGCTTTTGTTCCCTTTAGTGAGGGTTAATTGCGCGCTTGGCGTAATCATGGTC
ATAGCTGTTTCCTGTGTGAAATTGTTATCCGCTCACAATTCCACACAACATACGAGCCGGGAGCATAAAG
TGTAAAGCCTGGGGTGCCTAATGAGTGAGCTAACTCACATTAATTGCGTTGCGCTCACTGCCCGCTTTCC
AGTCGGGAAACCTGTCGTGCCAGCTGCATTAATGAATCGGCCAACGCGCGGGGAGAGGCGGTTTGCGTAT
TGGGCGCTCTTCCGCTTCCTCGCTCACTGACTCGCTGCGCTCGGTCGTTCGGCTGCGGGAGCGGTATCAG
CTCACTCAAAGGCGGTAATACGGTTATCCACAGAATCAGGGGATAACGCAGGAAAGAACATGTGAGCAAA
AGGCCAGCAAAAGGCCAGGAACCGTAAAAAGGCCGCGTTGCTGGCGTTTTTCCATAGGCTCCGCCCCCCT
GACGAGCATCACAAAAATCGACGCTCAAGTCAGAGGTGGCGAAACCCGACAGGACTATAAAGATACCAGG
CGTTTCCCCCTGGAAGCTCCCTCGTGCGCTCTCCTGTTCCGACCCTGCCGCTTACCGGATACCTGTCCGC
CTTTCTCCCTTCGGGAAGCGTGGCGCTTTCTCATAGCTCACGCTGTAGGTATCTCAGTTCGGTGTAGGTC
GTTCGCTCCAAGCTGGGCTGTGTGCACGAACCCCCCGTTCAGCCCGACCGCTGCGCCTTATCCGGTAACT
ATCGTCTTGAGTCCAACCCGGTAAGACACGACTTATCGCCACTGGCAGCAGCCACTGGTAACAGGATTAG
CAGAGCGAGGTATGTAGGCGGTGCTACAGAGTTCTTGAAGTGGTGGCCTAACTACGGCTACACTAGAAGA
ACAGTATTTGGTATCTGCGCTCTGCTGAAGCCAGTTACCTTCGGAAAAAGAGTTGGTAGCTCTTGATCCG
GCAAACAAACCACCGCTGGTAGCGGTGGTTTTTTTGTTTGCAAGCAGCAGATTACGCGCAGAAAAAAAGG
ATCTCAAGAAGATCCTTTGATCTTTTCTACGGGGTCTGACGCTCAGTGGAACGAAAACTCACGTTAAGGG
ATTTTGGTCATGAGATTATCAAAAAGGATCTTCACCTAGATCCTTTTAAATTAAAAATGAAGTTTTAAAT
CAATCTAAAGTATATATGAGTAAACTTGGTCTGACAGTTACCAATGCTTAATCAGTGAGGCACCTATCTC
AGCGATCTGTCTATTTCGTTCATCCATAGTTGCCTGACTCCCCGTCGTGTAGATAACTACGATACGGGAG
GGCTTACCATCTGGCCCCAGTGCTGCAATGATACCGCGAGACCCACGCTCACCGGCTCCAGATTTATCAG
CAATAAACCAGCCAGCCGGAAGGGCCGAGCGCAGAAGTGGTCCTGCAACTTTATCCGCCTCCATCCAGTC
TATTAATTGTTGCCGGGAAGCTAGAGTAAGTAGTTCGCCAGTTAATAGTTTGCGCAACGTTGTTGCCATT
GCTACAGGCATCGTGGTGTCACGCTCGTCGTTTGGTATGGCTTCATTCAGCTCCGGTTCCCAACGATCAA
GGCGAGTTACATGATCCCCCATGTTGTGCAAAAAAGCGGTTAGCTCCTTCGGTCCTCCGATCGTTGTCAG
AAGTAAGTTGGCCGCAGTGTTATCACTCATGGTTATGGCAGCACTGCATAATTCTCTTACTGTCATGCCA
TCCGTAAGATGCTTTTCTGTGACTGGTGAGTACTCAACCAAGTCATTCTGAGAATAGTGTATGCGGCGAC
CGAGTTGCTCTTGCCCGGCGTCAATACGGGATAATACCGCGCCACATAGCAGAACTTTAAAAGTGCTCAT
CATTGGAAAACGTTCTTCGGGGCGAAAACTCTCAAGGATCTTACCGCTGTTGAGATCCAGTTCGATGTAA
CCCACTCGTGCACCCAACTGATCTTCAGCATCTTTTACTTTCACCAGCGTTTCTGGGTGAGCAAAAACAG
GAAGGCAAAATGCCGCAAAAAAGGGAATAAGGGCGACACGGAAATGTTGAATACTCATACTCTTCCTTTT
TCAATATTATTGAAGCATTTATCAGGGTTATTGTCTCATGAGCGGATACATATTTGAATGTATTTAGAAA
AATAAACAAATAGGGGTTCCGCGCACATTTCCCCGAAAAGTGCCACCTAAATTGTAAGCGTTAATATTTT
GTTAAAATTCGCGTTAAATTTTTGTTAAATCAGCTCATTTTTTAACCAATAGGCCGAAATCGGCAAAATC
CCTTATAAATCAAAAGAATAGACCGAGATAGGGT
[37 nt withheld, positions 6265-6301]
AAAGAACGTGGACTCCAACGTCAAAGG
[49 nt withheld, positions 6329-6377]
T
[91 nt withheld, positions 6379-6469]
G
[124 nt withheld, positions 6471-6594]
CCCATTCGCCATTCAGGCTGCGCAACTGTTGGGAAGGGCGATCGGTGCGGGCCTCTTCGCTATTACGCCA
GTCGACCGCCAATTCA
